Addgene plasmid #203514: pAG416GAL-3x-uC-ccdB-6stop
Purpose: (Empty Backbone) Gateway-compatible destination vector for yeast expression with GAL1 promoter (3x GAL4 binding sites)/upstream ORF/6stop mutation/URA3 marker
Depositing lab: Alejandro Chavez. Depositing organization: University of California, San Diego (UCSD). Publication: A multiplex method for rapidly identifying viral protease inhibitors. Hong SJ, Resnick SJ, Iketani S, Cha JW, Albert BA, Fazekas CT, Chang CW, Liu H, Dagan S, Abagyan MR, Fajtova P, Culbertson B, Brace B, Reddem ER, Forouhar F, Glickman JF, Balkovec JM, Stockwell BR, Shapiro L, O'Donoghue AJ, Sabo Y, Freundlich JS, Ho DD, Chavez A. Mol Syst Biol. 2025 Feb;21(2):158-172. doi: 10.1038/s44320-024-00082-1. Epub 2025 Jan 6. PubMed 39762652.
Backbone
  Vector backbone: pAG416GAL-3x-uC-ccdB-6stop
  Vector type: Yeast Expression
  Selectable markers: URA3
Growth in bacteria
  Bacterial resistance: Chloramphenicol and Ampicillin, 25 & 100 μg/mL
  Growth temperature: 37°C
  Growth strain: ccdB Survival
  Copy number: Unknown
Terms and licenses: Academic/Nonprofit Terms; Industry Terms: Not Available to Industry
How to cite: pAG416GAL-3x-uC-ccdB-6stop was a gift from Alejandro Chavez (Addgene plasmid # 203514 ; http://n2t.net/addgene:203514 ; RRID:Addgene_203514)
