[The description below was written by a language model from this plasmid's Addgene catalogue record and pLannotate feature annotations shown in this document.]
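Description:
pAG416GAL-3x-uC-ccdB-6stop is an empty Gateway destination vector for galactose-inducible protein expression in Saccharomyces cerevisiae, built as an E. coli–yeast shuttle plasmid of about 7.3 kb. In yeast it is maintained through a CEN/ARS element (CEN6 centromere fused to an autonomously replicating sequence), which normally gives stable, low-copy inheritance, and is selected by the URA3 auxotrophic marker under its own promoter; URA3 also allows counterselection with 5-fluoroorotic acid. In bacteria it replicates from a high-copy ColE1/pUC-type origin and carries AmpR, along with an f1 origin and remnants of the pBluescript lac/lacZα region with flanking T3 and T7 promoters.

The expression unit consists of a GAL1 promoter, regulated by Gal4, followed by a Gateway cassette and the CYC1 terminator. The cassette is bounded by attR1 and attR2 and contains a chloramphenicol resistance gene and the ccdB toxin gene. Because of ccdB, the empty vector has to be propagated in a ccdB-tolerant strain. An LR recombination with an entry clone replaces the cassette with the gene of interest, and ccdB then counterselects unrecombined plasmid in standard E. coli strains.

According to the catalogue entry, this version has a GAL1 promoter with three GAL4 binding sites, an upstream ORF and a "6stop" mutation. These modifications are not individually annotated in the feature table, and the record does not explain their intended effects. Promoter trimming and upstream ORFs are generally ways of tuning expression output. The associated publication concerns a multiplexed method for identifying viral protease inhibitors, which suggests the vector is meant for expressing such proteins in yeast at controlled levels.
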