Features (pLannotate 1.2.2; 27 found; start..end, strand, type, name):
      1..589     +  rep_origin     ori: high-copy-number ColE1/pMB1/pBR322/pUC origin of replication
    772..864     +  CDS            lacI (fragment): lac repressor; lacI; The lac repressor binds to the lac operator to inhibit transcription in E. coli. This inhibition can be relieved by adding lactose or isopropyl-β-D-thiogalactopyranoside (IPTG).
    877..898     +  protein_bind   CAP binding site: CAP binding activates transcription in the presence of cAMP. E. coli catabolite activator protein
    913..943     +  promoter       lac promoter: promoter for the E. coli lac operon
    951..967     +  protein_bind   lac operator: The lac repressor binds to the lac operator to inhibit transcription in E. coli. This inhibition can be relieved by adding lactose or isopropyl-β-D-thiogalactopyranoside (IPTG). lac repressor encoded by lacI
   1012..1030    +  promoter       T3 promoter: promoter for bacteriophage T3 RNA polymerase
   1049..1476    +  promoter       GAL1 promoter: S. cerevisiae GAL1; inducible promoter, regulated by Gal4
   1531..1655    +  protein_bind   attR1: mutant version of attR; recombination site for the Gateway® LR reaction LR Clonase™
   1680..1710    +  promoter       lac UV5 promoter: E. coli lac promoter with an "up" mutation
   1734..1763    +  promoter       cat promoter (fragment): promoter of the E. coli cat gene encoding chloramphenicol acetyltransferase
   1764..2423    +  CDS            CmR: chloramphenicol acetyltransferase; cat; confers resistance to chloramphenicol
   2602..2760    +  CDS            ccdA (fragment): CCDA_ECO57 - Also known as H, letA. Experimental evidence at protein level: Swiss-Prot protein existence level 1. Antitoxin component of a type II toxin-antitoxin (TA) system which inhibits the post-segregational killing (PSK) of plasmid-free cells, also referred to as a plasmid addiction system. Binds to and blocks the activity of CcdB; will also remove bound CcdB protein from the CcdB-GyrA complex by forming a CcdA-CcdB complex, a process termed rejuvenation. Functions as a transcriptional corepressor for the ccdAB operon, repression also requires CcdB (By similarity). From Escherichia coli
   2765..3067    +  CDS            ccdB: CCDB_ECOLI - Also known as G, letB, letD. Experimental evidence at protein level: Swiss-Prot protein existence level 1. Toxic component of a type II toxin-antitoxin (TA) system, functioning in plasmid maintainence. Responsible for the post- segregational killing (PSK) of plasmid-free cells, also referred to as a plasmid addiction system. Half-life of over 2 hours. Cell killing by CcdB is accompanied by filamentation, defects in chromosome and plasmid segregation, defects in cell division, formation of anucleate cells, decreased DNA synthesis and plasmid loss. Interferes with the activity of DN
   3111..3235    -  protein_bind   attR2: mutant version of attR; recombination site for the Gateway® LR reaction LR Clonase™
   3239..3286    +  misc_feature   MCS (fragment): pBluescript multiple cloning site
   3287..3534    +  terminator     CYC1 terminator: S. cerevisiae CYC1; transcription terminator for CYC1
   3553..3571    -  promoter       T7 promoter: promoter for bacteriophage T7 RNA polymerase
   3579..3734    +  CDS            lacZα (fragment): LacZα fragment of β-galactosidase; lacZ fragment
   3738..4166    +  rep_origin     f1 ori (sequence partly withheld): f1 bacteriophage origin of replication; arrow indicates direction of (+) strand synthesis
   4194..4245    -  misc_feature   bom (fragment): basis of mobility region from pBR322
   4324..5127    -  CDS            URA3: orotidine-5'-phosphate decarboxylase, required for uracil biosynthesis; S. cerevisiae URA3; yeast auxotrophic marker, counterselectable with 5-fluoroorotic acid (5-FOA)
   5128..5343    -  promoter       URA3 promoter: S. cerevisiae URA3
   5351..5400    -  misc_feature   bom (fragment): basis of mobility region from pBR322
   5502..5537    -  CDS            rop (fragment): Rop protein, which maintains plasmids at low copy number; rop
   5605..6108    -  misc_feature   CEN/ARS: S. cerevisiae CEN6 centromere fused to an autonomously replicating sequence
   6145..6249    +  promoter       AmpR promoter: bla
   6250..7110    +  CDS            AmpR: β-lactamase; bla; confers resistance to ampicillin, carbenicillin, and related antibiotics
>Addgene plasmid #203514 | pAG416GAL-3x-uC-ccdB-6stop | addgene full sequence | sequence record 402866 | Addgene NGS Result
TTGAGATCCTTTTTTTCTGCGCGTAATCTGCTGCTTGCAAACAAAAAAACCACCGCTACCAGCGGTGGTT
TGTTTGCCGGATCAAGAGCTACCAACTCTTTTTCCGAAGGTAACTGGCTTCAGCAGAGCGCAGATACCAA
ATACTGTTCTTCTAGTGTAGCCGTAGTTAGGCCACCACTTCAAGAACTCTGTAGCACCGCCTACATACCT
CGCTCTGCTAATCCTGTTACCAGTGGCTGCTGCCAGTGGCGATAAGTCGTGTCTTACCGGGTTGGACTCA
AGACGATAGTTACCGGATAAGGCGCAGCGGTCGGGCTGAACGGGGGGTTCGTGCACACAGCCCAGCTTGG
AGCGAACGACCTACACCGAACTGAGATACCTACAGCGTGAGCTATGAGAAAGCGCCACGCTTCCCGAAGG
GAGAAAGGCGGACAGGTATCCGGTAAGCGGCAGGGTCGGAACAGGAGAGCGCACGAGGGAGCTTCCAGGG
GGAAACGCCTGGTATCTTTATAGTCCTGTCGGGTTTCGCCACCTCTGACTTGAGCGTCGATTTTTGTGAT
GCTCGTCAGGGGGGCGGAGCCTATGGAAAAACGCCAGCAACGCGGCCTTTTTACGGTTCCTGGCCTTTTG
CTGGCCTTTTGCTCACATGTTCTTTCCTGCGTTATCCCCTGATTCTGTGGATAACCGTATTACCGCCTTT
GAGTGAGCTGATACCGCTCGCCGCAGCCGAACGACCGAGCGCAGCGAGTCAGTGAGCGAGGAAGCGGAAG
AGCGCCCAATACGCAAACCGCCTCTCCCCGCGCGTTGGCCGATTCATTAATGCAGCTGGCACGACAGGTT
TCCCGACTGGAAAGCGGGCAGTGAGCGCAACGCAATTAATGTGAGTTAGCTCACTCATTAGGCACCCCAG
GCTTTACACTTTATGCTTCCGGCTCGTATGTTGTGTGGAATTGTGAGCGGATAACAATTTCACACAGGAA
ACAGCTATGACCATGATTACGCCAAGCGCGCAATTAACCCTCACTAAAGGGAACAAAAGCTGGAGCTCCC
GAGCGGGCGACAGCCCTCCGAAGGAAGACTCTCCTCCGTGCGTCCTCGTCTTCACCGGTCGCGTTCCTGA
AACGCAGATGTGCCTCGCGCCGCACTGCTCCGAACAATAAAGATTCTACAATACTAGCTTTTATGGTTAT
GAAGAGGAAAAATTGGCAGTAACCTGGCCCCACAAACCTTCAAATGAACGAATCAAATTAACAACCATAG
GATGATAATGCGATTAGTTTTTTAGCCTTATTTCTGGGGTAATTAATCAGCGAAGCGATGATTTTTGATC
TATTAACAGATATATAAATGCAAAAACTGCATAACCACTTTAACTAATACTTTCAACATTTTCGGTTTGT
ATTACTTCTTATTCAAATGTAATAAAAGTATCAACAAAAAATTGTTAATATACCTCTATACTTTAACGTC
AAGGAGAAAAAACCCCGGATTCTAGACTGAACCAGATGGCAAACTAGTGGATCCCCCATCACAAGTTTGT
ACAAAAAAGCTGAACGAGAAACGTAAAATGATATAAATATCAATATATTAAATTAGATTTTGCATAAAAA
ACAGACTACATAATACTGTAAAACACAACATATCCAGTCACTATGGCGGCCGCATTAGGCACCCCAGGCT
TTACACTTTATGCTTCCGGCTCGTATAATGTGTGGATTTTGAGTTAGGATCCGTCGAGATTTTCAGGAGC
TAAGGAAGCTAAAATGGAGAAAAAAATCACTGGATATACCACCGTTGATATATCCCAATGGCATCGTAAA
GAACATTTTGAGGCATTTCAGTCAGTTGCTCAATGTACCTATAACCAGACCGTTCAGCTGGATATTACGG
CCTTTTTAAAGACCGTAAAGAAAAATAAGCACAAGTTTTATCCGGCCTTTATTCACATTCTTGCCCGCCT
GATGAATGCTCATCCGGAATTCCGTATGGCAATGAAAGACGGTGAGCTGGTGATATGGGATAGTGTTCAC
CCTTGTTACACCGTTTTCCATGAGCAAACTGAAACGTTTTCATCGCTCTGGAGTGAATACCACGACGATT
TCCGGCAGTTTCTACACATATATTCGCAAGATGTGGCGTGTTACGGTGAAAACCTGGCCTATTTCCCTAA
AGGGTTTATTGAGAATATGTTTTTCGTCTCAGCCAATCCCTGGGTGAGTTTCACCAGTTTTGATTTAAAC
GTGGCCAATATGGACAACTTCTTCGCCCCCGTTTTCACCATGGGCAAATATTATACGCAAGGCGACAAGG
TGCTGATGCCGCTGGCGATTCAGGTTCATCATGCCGTTTGTGATGGCTTCCATGTCGGCAGAATGCTTAA
TGAATTACAACAGTACTGCGATGAGTGGCAGGGCGGGGCGTAAACGCGTGGATCCGGCTTACTAAAAGCC
AGATAACAGTATGCGTATTTGCGCGCTGATTTTTGCGGTATAAGAATATATACTGATATGTATACCCGAA
GTATGTCAAAAAGAGGTATGCTATGAAGCAGCGTATTACAGTGACAGTTGACAGCGACAGCTATCAGTTG
CTCAAGGCATATATGATGTCAATATCTCCGGTCTGGTAAGCACAACCATGCAGAATGAAGCCCGTCGTCT
GCGTGCCGAACGCTGGAAAGCGGAAAATCAGGAAGGGATGGCTGAGGTCGCCCGGTTTATTGAAATGAAC
GGCTCTTTTGCTGACGAGAACAGGGGCTGGTGAAATGCAGTTTAAGGTTTACACCTATAAAAGAGAGAGC
CGTTATCGTCTGTTTGTGGATGTACAGAGTGATATTATTGACACGCCCGGGCGACGGATGGTGATCCCCC
TGGCCAGTGCACGTCTGCTGTCAGATAAAGTCTCCCGTGAACTTTACCCGGTGGTGCATATCGGGGATGA
AAGCTGGCGCATGATGACCACCGATATGGCCAGTGTGCCGGTCTCCGTTATCGGGGAAGAAGTGGCTGAT
CTCAGCCACCGCGAAAATGACATCAAAAACGCCATTAACCTGATGTTCTGGGGAATATAAATGTCAGGCT
CCCTTATACACAGCCAGTCTGCAGGTCGACCATAGTGACTGGATATGTTGTGTTTTACAGTATTATGTAG
TCTGTTTTTTATGCAAAATCTAATTTAATATATTGATATTTATATCATTTTACGTTTCTCGTTCAGCTTT
CTTGTACTAAGTGGTGATGGGCTGCAGGAATTCGATATCAAGCTTATCGATACCGTCGACCTCGAGTCAT
GTAATTAGTTATGTCACGCTTACATTCACGCCCTCCCCCCACATCCGCTCTAACCGAAAAGGAAGGAGTT
AGACAACCTGAAGTCTAGGTCCCTATTTATTTTTTTATAGTTATGTTAGTATTAAGAACGTTATTTATAT
TTCAAATTTTTCTTTTTTTTCTGTACAGACGCGTGTACGCATGTAACATTATACTGAAAACCTTGCTTGA
GAAGGTTTTGGGACGCTCGAAGGCTTTAATTTGCGGCCGGTACCCAATTCGCCCTATAGTGAGTCGTATT
ACGCGCGCTCACTGGCCGTCGTTTTACAACGTCGTGACTGGGAAAACCCTGGCGTTACCCAACTTAATCG
CCTTGCAGCACATCCCCCTTTCGCCAGCTGGCGTAATAGCGAAGAGGCCCGCACCGATCGCCCTTCCCAA
CAGTTGCGCAGCCTGAATGGCGAATGG
[124 nt withheld, positions 3738-3861]
C
[91 nt withheld, positions 3863-3953]
A
[49 nt withheld, positions 3955-4003]
CCTTTGACGTTGGAGTCCACGTTCTTT
[37 nt withheld, positions 4031-4067]
ACCCTATCTCGGTCTATTCTTTTGATTTATAAGGGATTTTGCCGATTTCGGCCTATTGGTTAAAAAATGA
GCTGATTTAACAAAAATTTAACGCGAATTTTAACAAAATATTAACGCTTACAATTTCCTGATGCGGTATT
TTCTCCTTACGCATCTGTGCGGTATTTCACACCGCATAGGGTAATAACTGATATAATTAAATTGAAGCTC
TAATTTGTGAGTTTAGTATACATGCATTTACTTATAATACAGTTTTTTAGTTTTGCTGGCCGCATCTTCT
CAAATATGCTTCCCAGCCTGCTTTTCTGTAACGTTCACCCTCTACCTTAGCATCCCTTCCCTTTGCAAAT
AGTCCTCTTCCAACAATAATAATGTCAGATCCTGTAGAGACCACATCATCCACGGTTCTATACTGTTGAC
CCAATGCGTCTCCCTTGTCATCTAAACCCACACCGGGTGTCATAATCAACCAATCGTAACCTTCATCTCT
TCCACCCATGTCTCTTTGAGCAATAAAGCCGATAACAAAATCTTTGTCGCTCTTCGCAATGTCAACAGTA
CCCTTAGTATATTCTCCAGTAGATAGGGAGCCCTTGCATGACAATTCTGCTAACATCAAAAGGCCTCTAG
GTTCCTTTGTTACTTCTTCTGCCGCCTGCTTCAAACCGCTAACAATACCTGGGCCCACCACACCGTGTGC
ATTCGTAATGTCTGCCCATTCTGCTATTCTGTATACACCCGCAGAGTACTGCAATTTGACTGTATTACCA
ATGTCAGCAAATTTTCTGTCTTCGAAGAGTAAAAAATTGTACTTGGCGGATAATGCCTTTAGCGGCTTAA
CTGTGCCCTCCATGGAAAAATCAGTCAAGATATCCACATGTGTTTTTAGTAAACAAATTTTGGGACCTAA
TGCTTCAACTAACTCCAGTAATTCCTTGGTGGTACGAACATCCAATGAAGCACACAAGTTTGTTTGCTTT
TCGTGCATGATATTAAATAGCTTGGCAGCAACAGGACTAGGATGAGTAGCAGCACGTTCCTTATATGTAG
CTTTCGACATGATTTATCTTCGTTTCCTGCAGGTTTTTGTTCTGTGCAGTTGGGTTAAGAATACTGGGCA
ATTTCATGTTTCTTCAACACTACATATGCGTATATATACCAATCTAAGTCTGTGCTCCTTCCTTCGTTCT
TCCTTCTGTTCGGAGATTACCGAATCAAAAAAATTTCAAGGAAACCGAAATCAAAAAAAAGAATAAAAAA
AAAATGATGAATTGAAAAGGTGGTATGGTGCACTCTCAGTACAATCTGCTCTGATGCCGCATAGTTAAGC
CAGCCCCGACACCCGCCAACACCCGCTGACGCGCCCTGACGGGCTTGTCTGCTCCCGGCATCCGCTTACA
GACAAGCTGTGACCGTCTCCGGGAGCTGCATGTGTCAGAGGTTTTCACCGTCATCACCGAAACGCGCGAG
ACGAAAGGGCCTCGTGATACGCCTATTTTTATAGGTTAATGTCATGATAATAATGGTTTCTTAGACGGAT
CGCTTGCCTGTAACTTACACGCGCCTCGTATCTTTTAATGATGGAATAATTTGGGAATTTACTCTGTGTT
TATTTATTTTTATGTTTTGTATTTGGATTTTAGAAAGTAAATAAAGAAGGTAGAAGAGTTACGGAATGAA
GAAAAAAAAATAAACAAAGGTTTAAAAAATTTCAACAAAAAGCGTACTTTACATATATATTTATTAGACA
AGAAAAGCAGATTAAATAGATATACATTCGATTAACGATAAGTAAAATGTAAAATCACAGGATTTTCGTG
TGTGGTCTTCTACACAGACAAGATGAAACAATTCGGCATTAATACCTGAGAGCAGGAAGAGCAAGATAAA
AGGTAGTATTTGTTGGCGATCCCCCTAGAGTCTTTTACATCTTCGGAAAACAAAAACTATTTTTTCTTTA
ATTTCTTTTTTTACTTTCTATTTTTAATTTATATATTTATATTAAAAAATTTAAATTATAATTATTTTTA
TAGCACGTGATGAAAAGGACCCAGGTGGCACTTTTCGGGGAAATGTGCGCGGAACCCCTATTTGTTTATT
TTTCTAAATACATTCAAATATGTATCCGCTCATGAGACAATAACCCTGATAAATGCTTCAATAATATTGA
AAAAGGAAGAGTATGAGTATTCAACATTTCCGTGTCGCCCTTATTCCCTTTTTTGCGGCATTTTGCCTTC
CTGTTTTTGCTCACCCAGAAACGCTGGTGAAAGTAAAAGATGCTGAAGATCAGTTGGGTGCACGAGTGGG
TTACATCGAACTGGATCTCAACAGCGGTAAGATCCTTGAGAGTTTTCGCCCCGAAGAACGTTTTCCAATG
ATGAGCACTTTTAAAGTTCTGCTATGTGGCGCGGTATTATCCCGTATTGACGCCGGGCAAGAGCAACTCG
GTCGCCGCATACACTATTCTCAGAATGACTTGGTTGAGTACTCACCAGTCACAGAAAAGCATCTTACGGA
TGGCATGACAGTAAGAGAATTATGCAGTGCTGCCATAACCATGAGTGATAACACTGCGGCCAACTTACTT
CTGACAACGATCGGAGGACCGAAGGAGCTAACCGCTTTTTTGCACAACATGGGGGATCATGTAACTCGCC
TTGATCGTTGGGAACCGGAGCTGAATGAAGCCATACCAAACGACGAGCGTGACACCACGATGCCTGTAGC
AATGGCAACAACGTTGCGCAAACTATTAACTGGCGAACTACTTACTCTAGCTTCCCGGCAACAATTAATA
GACTGGATGGAGGCGGATAAAGTTGCAGGACCACTTCTGCGCTCGGCCCTTCCGGCTGGCTGGTTTATTG
CTGATAAATCTGGAGCCGGTGAGCGTGGGTCTCGCGGTATCATTGCAGCACTGGGGCCAGATGGTAAGCC
CTCCCGTATCGTAGTTATCTACACGACGGGGAGTCAGGCAACTATGGATGAACGAAATAGACAGATCGCT
GAGATAGGTGCCTCACTGATTAAGCATTGGTAACTGTCAGACCAAGTTTACTCATATATACTTTAGATTG
ATTTAAAACTTCATTTTTAATTTAAAAGGATCTAGGTGAAGATCCTTTTTGATAATCTCATGACCAAAAT
CCCTTAACGTGAGTTTTCGTTCCACTGAGCGTCAGACCCCGTAGAAAAGATCAAAGGATCTTC
